Addgene plasmid #161205: pDONR221-SLC25A21_STOP
Purpose: Gateway entry clone with codon-optimized ORF sequence for subcloning into custom expression vectors. Contains a STOP codon at the end of the codon-optimized ORF sequence.
Depositing lab: RESOLUTE Consortium & Giulio Superti-Furga. Depositing organization: CeMM Research Center for Molecular Medicine. Publication: The RESOLUTE consortium: unlocking SLC transporters for drug discovery. Superti-Furga G, Lackner D, Wiedmer T, Ingles-Prieto A, Barbosa B, Girardi E, Goldmann U, Gurtl B, Klavins K, Klimek C, Lindinger S, Lineiro-Retes E, Muller AC, Onstein S, Redinger G, Reil D, Sedlyarov V, Wolf G, Crawford M, Everley R, ... Steppan CM. Nat Rev Drug Discov. 2020 Jul;19(7):429-430. doi: 10.1038/d41573-020-00056-6. PubMed 32265506.
Backbone
  Vector backbone: pDONR221
  Backbone manufacturer: ThermoFisher Scientific
  Backbone size w/o insert (bp): 2550
  Vector type: Mammalian Expression
Growth in bacteria
  Bacterial resistance: Kanamycin, 50 μg/mL
  Growth temperature: 37°C
  Growth strain: NEB Stable
  Copy number: High Copy
Gene/Insert
  Gene/Insert name: SLC25A21 (alt name: ODC1, ODC)
  Species: H. sapiens (human)
  Insert size (bp): 900
  Entrez Gene: SLC25A21 (a.k.a. MTDPS18, ODC, ODC1)
  Cloning method: Gateway Cloning
  Sequencing primers: 5′ M13-fwd; 3′ M13-rev
Terms and licenses: Academic/Nonprofit Terms; Industry Terms
Depositor comments: This plasmid contains a STOP codon at the end of the codon-optimized ORF. For the version of this plasmid that does not contain a STOP codon, please see Addgene plasmid 132039 For more information on the full Resolute plasmid collection, please see www.addgene.org/depositor-collections/re-solute/. Please provide your feedback on this plasmid to the RESOLUTE consortium by filling out their RESOLUTE repository feedback form: https://forms.office.com/Pages/ResponsePage.aspx?id=0e05yklzmkS7rjFGQL4N7z4feCLQvEJAmVcOCM_u885UN1JJRko0Ukg4TVQwNTZLOUxPQVJWT1NHUCQlQCN0PWcu
How to cite: pDONR221-SLC25A21_STOP was a gift from RESOLUTE Consortium & Giulio Superti-Furga (Addgene plasmid # 161205 ; http://n2t.net/addgene:161205 ; RRID:Addgene_161205)
