[The description below was written by a language model from this plasmid's Addgene catalogue record and pLannotate feature annotations shown in this document.]
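Description:
pDONR221-SLC25A21_STOP is a Gateway entry clone built on the pDONR221 backbone, carrying a codon-optimized open reading frame for human SLC25A21 (also known as ODC), the mitochondrial oxodicarboxylate carrier that moves C5–C7 oxodicarboxylates such as 2-oxoadipate and 2-oxoglutarate across the inner mitochondrial membrane. The roughly 900 bp ORF sits between attL1 and attL2 recombination sites, so it can be transferred directionally by an LR Clonase reaction into any attR-containing destination vector. This version retains a STOP codon at the end of the ORF, making it suited to untagged or N-terminally tagged expression; a companion clone without the stop codon exists for C-terminal fusions.

The sequenced plasmid is 3,450 nt and is propagated in E. coli through a high-copy ColE1/pUC-type origin with kanamycin selection provided by an aminoglycoside phosphotransferase gene. Although the catalogue lists the vector type as mammalian expression, the feature table shows no eukaryotic promoter or polyadenylation signal driving the insert. The only annotated promoter is a T7 promoter just outside attL2, oriented back toward the insert, so expression in mammalian cells depends on subcloning into a suitable destination vector. The rrnB T1 and T2 terminators lie upstream of attL1, where they shield the insert from read-through transcription from the backbone, and short lacI and lacZα fragments are annotated as backbone remnants. The clone belongs to a consortium-generated collection of solute carrier (SLC) transporter reagents intended to support functional study and drug discovery for this protein family.
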