Features (pLannotate 1.2.2; 10 found; start..end, strand, type, name):
      1..100     +  protein_bind   attL1: mutant version of attL; recombination site for the Gateway® LR reaction LR Clonase™
    106..1002    +  CDS            SLC25A21: ODC_HUMAN - Also known as ODC. Experimental evidence at protein level: Swiss-Prot protein existence level 1. Transports C5-C7 oxodicarboxylates across the inner membranes of mitochondria. Can transport 2-oxoadipate, 2-oxoglutarate, adipate, glutarate, and to a lesser extent, pimelate, 2-oxopimelate, 2- aminoadipate, oxaloacetate, and citrate. From Homo sapiens (Human).
   1007..1106    -  protein_bind   attL2: mutant version of attL; recombination site for the Gateway® LR reaction LR Clonase™
   1124..1142    -  promoter       T7 promoter: promoter for bacteriophage T7 RNA polymerase
   1276..2085    +  CDS            KanR: aminoglycoside phosphotransferase; aph(3')-Ia; confers resistance to kanamycin in bacteria or G418 (Geneticin®) in eukaryotes
   2232..2820    +  rep_origin     ori: high-copy-number ColE1/pMB1/pBR322/pUC origin of replication
   3003..3095    +  CDS            lacI (fragment): lac repressor; lacI; The lac repressor binds to the lac operator to inhibit transcription in E. coli. This inhibition can be relieved by adding lactose or isopropyl-β-D-thiogalactopyranoside (IPTG).
   3150..3177    -  terminator     rrnB T2 terminator: transcription terminator T2 from the E. coli rrnB gene
   3309..3352    +  terminator     rrnB T1 terminator: Escherichia coli rrnB; transcription terminator T1 from the E. coli rrnB gene
   3399..3435    -  CDS            lacZα (fragment): LacZα fragment of β-galactosidase; lacZ fragment
>Addgene plasmid #161205 | pDONR221-SLC25A21_STOP | addgene full sequence | sequence record 430411 | Addgene NGS Result
CAAATAATGATTTTATTTTGACTGATAGTGACCTGTTCGTTGCAACACATTGATGAGCAATGCTTTTTTA
TAATGCCAACTTTGTACAAAAAAGCAGGCTCCACCATGAGCGCCAAGCCAGAGGTGTCCCTGGTGCGGGA
GGCCTCTAGACAGATCGTGGCAGGAGGATCTGCCGGACTGGTGGAGATCTGCCTTATGCACCCGTTGGAT
GTCGTAAAGACCAGGTTCCAGATCCAGCGGTGCGCCACAGACCCTAACTCTTATAAGAGCCTGGTGGATA
GCTTCCGGATGATCTTTCAGATGGAGGGCCTGTTCGGCTTTTACAAGGGCATCCTGCCCCCTATCCTGGC
CGAGACCCCTAAGAGAGCCGTGAAGTTCTTTACATTCGAGCAGTATAAGAAGCTGCTGGGCTACGTGAGC
CTGTCCCCAGCCCTGACCTTTGCCATCGCAGGACTGGGAAGCGGACTGACAGAGGCCATCGTGGTGAATC
CATTCGAGGTGGTGAAAGTGGGCCTGCAGGCCAACCGGAATACCTTTGCCGAGCAGCCCTCCACAGTGGG
CTATGCCAGACAGATCATCAAGAAGGAGGGATGGGGACTGCAGGGCCTGAACAAGGGACTGACCGCCACA
CTGGGCAGGCACGGCGTGTTTAATATGGTGTACTTCGGCTTTTACTATAACGTGAAGAATATGATCCCAG
TGAACAAGGACCCCATCCTGGAGTTCTGGCGCAAGTTTGGAATCGGACTGCTGTCCGGAACCATCGCATC
TGTGATCAATATCCCTTTCGATGTGGCCAAGTCCAGGATCCAGGGACCACAGCCAGTGCCTGGAGAGATC
AAGTATCGCACATGCTTTAAGACCATGGCCACAGTGTATCAGGAGGAGGGCATCCTGGCCCTGTACAAGG
GCCTGCTGCCTAAGATCATGAGGCTGGGACCAGGAGGAGCCGTGATGCTGCTGGTGTACGAGTATACCTA
CTCTTGGCTGCAGGAGAACTGGTAAGACCCAGCTTTCTTGTACAAAGTTGGCATTATAAGAAAGCATTGC
TTATCAATTTGTTGCAACGAACAGGTCACTATCAGTCAAAATAAAATCATTATTTGCCATCCAGCTGATA
TCCCCTATAGTGAGTCGTATTACATGGTCATAGCTGTTTCCTGGCAGCTCTGGCCCGTGTCTCAAAATCT
CTGATGTTACATTGCACAAGATAAAAATATATCATCATGAACAATAAAACTGTCTGCTTACATAAACAGT
AATACAAGGGGTGTTATGAGCCATATTCAACGGGAAACGTCGAGGCCGCGATTAAATTCCAACATGGATG
CTGATTTATATGGGTATAAATGGGCTCGCGATAATGTCGGGCAATCAGGTGCGACAATCTATCGCTTGTA
TGGGAAGCCCGATGCGCCAGAGTTGTTTCTGAAACATGGCAAAGGTAGCGTTGCCAATGATGTTACAGAT
GAGATGGTCAGACTAAACTGGCTGACGGAATTTATGCCTCTTCCGACCATCAAGCATTTTATCCGTACTC
CTGATGATGCATGGTTACTCACCACTGCGATCCCCGGAAAAACAGCATTCCAGGTATTAGAAGAATATCC
TGATTCAGGTGAAAATATTGTTGATGCGCTGGCAGTGTTCCTGCGCCGGTTGCATTCGATTCCTGTTTGT
AATTGTCCTTTTAACAGCGATCGCGTATTTCGTCTCGCTCAGGCGCAATCACGAATGAATAACGGTTTGG
TTGATGCGAGTGATTTTGATGACGAGCGTAATGGCTGGCCTGTTGAACAAGTCTGGAAAGAAATGCATAA
ACTTTTGCCATTCTCACCGGATTCAGTCGTCACTCATGGTGATTTCTCACTTGATAACCTTATTTTTGAC
GAGGGGAAATTAATAGGTTGTATTGATGTTGGACGAGTCGGAATCGCAGACCGATACCAGGATCTTGCCA
TCCTATGGAACTGCCTCGGTGAGTTTTCTCCTTCATTACAGAAACGGCTTTTTCAAAAATATGGTATTGA
TAATCCTGATATGAATAAATTGCAGTTTCATTTGATGCTCGATGAGTTTTTCTAATCAGAATTGGTTAAT
TGGTTGTAACACTGGCAGAGCATTACGCTGACTTGACGGGACGGCGCAAGCTCATGACCAAAATCCCTTA
ACGTGAGTTACGCGTCGTTCCACTGAGCGTCAGACCCCGTAGAAAAGATCAAAGGATCTTCTTGAGATCC
TTTTTTTCTGCGCGTAATCTGCTGCTTGCAAACAAAAAAACCACCGCTACCAGCGGTGGTTTGTTTGCCG
GATCAAGAGCTACCAACTCTTTTTCCGAAGGTAACTGGCTTCAGCAGAGCGCAGATACCAAATACTGTTC
TTCTAGTGTAGCCGTAGTTAGGCCACCACTTCAAGAACTCTGTAGCACCGCCTACATACCTCGCTCTGCT
AATCCTGTTACCAGTGGCTGCTGCCAGTGGCGATAAGTCGTGTCTTACCGGGTTGGACTCAAGACGATAG
TTACCGGATAAGGCGCAGCGGTCGGGCTGAACGGGGGGTTCGTGCACACAGCCCAGCTTGGAGCGAACGA
CCTACACCGAACTGAGATACCTACAGCGTGAGCTATGAGAAAGCGCCACGCTTCCCGAAGGGAGAAAGGC
GGACAGGTATCCGGTAAGCGGCAGGGTCGGAACAGGAGAGCGCACGAGGGAGCTTCCAGGGGGAAACGCC
TGGTATCTTTATAGTCCTGTCGGGTTTCGCCACCTCTGACTTGAGCGTCGATTTTTGTGATGCTCGTCAG
GGGGGCGGAGCCTATGGAAAAACGCCAGCAACGCGGCCTTTTTACGGTTCCTGGCCTTTTGCTGGCCTTT
TGCTCACATGTTCTTTCCTGCGTTATCCCCTGATTCTGTGGATAACCGTATTACCGCCTTTGAGTGAGCT
GATACCGCTCGCCGCAGCCGAACGACCGAGCGCAGCGAGTCAGTGAGCGAGGAAGCGGAAGAGCGCCCAA
TACGCAAACCGCCTCTCCCCGCGCGTTGGCCGATTCATTAATGCAGCTGGCACGACAGGTTTCCCGACTG
GAAAGCGGGCAGTGAGCGCAACGCAATTAATACGCGTACCGCTAGCCAGGAAGAGTTTGTAGAAACGCAA
AAAGGCCATCCGTCAGGATGGCCTTCTGCTTAGTTTGATGCCTGGCAGTTTATGGCGGGCGTCCTGCCCG
CCACCCTCCGGGCCGTTGCTTCACAACGTTCAAATCCGCTCCCGGCGGATTTGTCCTACTCAGGAGAGCG
TTCACCGACAAACAACAGATAAAACGAAAGGCCCAGTCTTCCGACTGAGCCTTTCGTTTTATTTGATGCC
TGGCAGTTCCCTACTCTCGCGTTAACGCTAGCATGGATGTTTTCCCAGTCACGACGTTGTAAAACGACGG
CCAGTCTTAAGCTCGGGCCC
