>Addgene plasmid #161205 | pDONR221-SLC25A21_STOP | depositor partial sequence | sequence record 312345 | Codon-optimized ORF of SLC25A21
ATGAGCGCCAAGCCAGAGGTGTCCCTGGTGCGGGAGGCCTCTAGACAGATCGTGGCAGGAGGATCTGCCG
GACTGGTGGAGATCTGCCTTATGCACCCGTTGGATGTCGTAAAGACCAGGTTCCAGATCCAGCGGTGCGC
CACAGACCCTAACTCTTATAAGAGCCTGGTGGATAGCTTCCGGATGATCTTTCAGATGGAGGGCCTGTTC
GGCTTTTACAAGGGCATCCTGCCCCCTATCCTGGCCGAGACCCCTAAGAGAGCCGTGAAGTTCTTTACAT
TCGAGCAGTATAAGAAGCTGCTGGGCTACGTGAGCCTGTCCCCAGCCCTGACCTTTGCCATCGCAGGACT
GGGAAGCGGACTGACAGAGGCCATCGTGGTGAATCCATTCGAGGTGGTGAAAGTGGGCCTGCAGGCCAAC
CGGAATACCTTTGCCGAGCAGCCCTCCACAGTGGGCTATGCCAGACAGATCATCAAGAAGGAGGGATGGG
GACTGCAGGGCCTGAACAAGGGACTGACCGCCACACTGGGCAGGCACGGCGTGTTTAATATGGTGTACTT
CGGCTTTTACTATAACGTGAAGAATATGATCCCAGTGAACAAGGACCCCATCCTGGAGTTCTGGCGCAAG
TTTGGAATCGGACTGCTGTCCGGAACCATCGCATCTGTGATCAATATCCCTTTCGATGTGGCCAAGTCCA
GGATCCAGGGACCACAGCCAGTGCCTGGAGAGATCAAGTATCGCACATGCTTTAAGACCATGGCCACAGT
GTATCAGGAGGAGGGCATCCTGGCCCTGTACAAGGGCCTGCTGCCTAAGATCATGAGGCTGGGACCAGGA
GGAGCCGTGATGCTGCTGGTGTACGAGTATACCTACTCTTGGCTGCAGGAGAACTGGTAA
